>Addgene plasmid #239485 | MQ1v-dCas9-BFP (M39) | addgene full sequence | sequence record 481931 | Addgene NGS Result
AGCTTGCATGCCTGCAGGTCGACTCTAGACCCGGGGATATATTACTCAACTTTTGATTCGCTATTTGCTG
TGCACCTGTGGCGTTCATCACATCTTTTGTGACACTGTTTGCACTGGTCATTGCTATTACAAAGGACCTT
CCTGATGTTGAAGGAGATCGAAAGTAAGTAACTGCACGCATAACCATTTTCTTTCCGCTCTTTGGCTCAA
TCCATTTGACAGTCAAAGACAATGTTTAACCAGCTCCGTTTGATATATTGTCTTTATGTGTTTGTTCAAG
CATGTTTAGTTAATCATGCCTTTGATTGATCTTGAATAGGTTCCAAATATCAACCCTGGCAACAAAACTT
GGAGTGAGAAACATTGCATTCCTCGGTTCTGGACTTCTGCTAGTAAATTATGTTTCAGCCATATCACTAG
CTTTCTACATGCCTCAGGTGAATTCATCTATTTCCGTCTTAACTATTTCGGTTAATTAAAGCACGAACAC
CATTACTGCATGTAGAAGCTTGATAAACTATCGCCACCAATTTATTTTTGTTGCGATATTGTTACTTTCC
TCAGTATGCAGCTTTGAAAAGACCAACCCTCTTATCCTTTAACAATGAACAGGTTTTTAGAGGTAGCTTG
ATGATTCCTGCACATGTGATCTTGGCTTCAGGCTTAATTTTCCAGGTAAAGCATTATGAGATACTCTTAT
ATCTCTTACATACTTTTGAGATAATGCACAAGAACTTCATAACTATATGCTTTAGTTTCTGCATTTGACA
CTGCCAAATTCATTAATCTCTAATATCTTTGTTGTTGATCTTTGGTAGACATGGGTACTAGAAAAAGCAA
ACTACACCAAGGTAAAATACTTTTGTACAAACATAAACTCGTTATCACGGAACATCAATGGAGTGTATAT
CTAACGGAGTGTAGAAACATTTGATTATTGCAGGAAGCTATCTCAGGATATTATCGGTTTATATGGAATC
TCTTCTACGCAGAGTATCTGTTATTCCCCTTCCTCTAGCTTTCAATTTCATGGTGAGGATATGCAGTTTT
CTTTGTATATCATTCTTCTTCTTCTTTGTAGCTTGGAGTCAAAATCGGTTCCTTCATGTACATACATCAA
GGATATGTCCTTCTGAATTTTTATATCTTGCAATAAAAATGCTTGTACCAATTGAAACACCAGCTTTTTG
AGTTCTATGATCACTGACTTGGTTCTAACCAAAAAAAAAAAAAATGTTTAATTTACATATCTAAAAGTAG
GTTTAGGGAAACCTAAACAGTAAAATATTTGTATATTATTCGAATTTCACTCATCATAAAAACTTAAATT
GCACCATAAAATTTTGTTTTACTATTAATGATGTAATTTGTGTAACTTAAGATAAAAATAATATTCCGTA
AGTTAACCGGCTAAAACCACGTATAAACCAGGGAACCTGTTAAACCGGTTCTTTACTGGATAAAGAAATG
AAAGCCCATGTAGACAGCTCCATTAGAGCCCAAACCCTAAATTTCTCATCTATATAAAAGGAGTGACATT
AGGGTTTTTGTTCGTCCTCTTAAAGCTTCTCGTTTTCTCTGCCGTCTCTCTCATTCGCGCGACGCAAACG
ATCTTCAGGTGATCTTCTTTCTCCAAATCCTCTCTCATAACTCTGATTTCGTACTTGTGTATTTGAGCTC
ACGCTCTGTTTCTCTCACCACAGCCATGGCTAGAGATTCTAAGGTTGAGAACAAGACTAAGAAATTGAGA
GTTTTCGAAGCTTTCGCTGGAATTGGTGCTCAGAGAAAGGCTCTTGAGAAAGTTAGAAAAGATGAGTATG
AAATCGTTGGATTGGCTGAATGGTACGTTCCTGCTATCGTTATGTACCAAGCTATCCATAACAACTTCCA
TACTAAGCTTGAGTACAAGTCTGTTTCTAGAGAAGAGATGATCGATTACCTTGAAAACAAGACATTGTCT
TGGAACTCTAAGAACCCAGTTTCTAACGGATACTGGAAGAGAAAGAAAGATGATGAGCTTAAGATCATCT
ACAACGCTATCAAGTTGTCTGAGAAGGAGGGTAACATCTTCGATATCAGAGATCTTTACAAGAGAACTTT
GAAGAACATCGATCTTTTGACATACTCTTTCCCTTGTCAAGATCTTTCTCAGTTGGGAATCCAAAAGGGT
ATGAAAAGAGGATCTGGTACTAGATCTGGACTTTTGTGGGAAATTGAAAGAGCTCTTGATTCTACAGAGA
AGAACGATTTGCCAAAGTACCTTTTGATGGAAAACGTTGGTGCTCTTTTGCATAAGAAAAATGAAGAGGA
ATTGAACCAATGGAAGCAGAAACTTGAGTCTTTGGGATACCAGAATTCTATTGAAGTTCTTAACGCTGCT
GATTTTGGTTCTTCTCAAGCTAGAAGAAGAGTTTTCATGATCTCTACTCTTAATGAGTTCGTTGAATTGC
CTAAGGGTGATAAGAAGCCAAAGTCTATCAAGAAAGTTCTTAACAAGATCGTTTCTGAGAAGGATATCCT
TAACAACCTTTTGAAGTACAACTTGACTGAATTCAAGAAAACAAAGTCTAACATCAACAAGGCTTCTTTG
ATCGGATACTCTAAATTTAACTCTGAGGGTTATGTTTACGATCCTGAATTCACAGGACCAACTCTTACAG
CTTCTGGTGCTAATTCTAGAATCAAGATCAAGGATGGATCTAACATCAGAAAGATGAACTCTGATGAGAC
TTTTCTTTACATCGGATTCGATTCTCAGGATGGAAAGAGAGTTAACGAGATCGAATTCTTGACAGAAAAC
CAAAAGATCTTCGTTTGTGGTAACTCTATCTCTGTTGAGGTTCTTGAAGCTATTATCGATAAAATCGGAG
GTCCTTCTGGAGGGCCGAGCTCTGGCGCACCCCCACCAAGTGGAGGGTCTCCTGCCGGGTCCCCAACATC
TACTGAAGAAGGCACCAGCGAATCCGCAACGCCCGAGTCAGGCCCTGGTACATCCACAGAACCATCTGAA
GGTAGTGCGCCTGGTTCCCCAGCTGGAAGCCCTACTTCCACCGAAGAAGGCACGTCAACCGAACCAAGTG
AAGGATCTGCCCCTGGGACCAGCACTGAACCATCTGAGCCAAAAAAGAAGAGAAAGGTAATGGACAAGAA
GTACAGCATCGGCCTGGCCATCGGCACCAACTCTGTGGGCTGGGCCGTGATCACCGACGAGTACAAGGTG
CCCAGCAAGAAATTCAAGGTGCTGGGCAACACCGACCGGCACAGCATCAAGAAGAACCTGATCGGCGCCC
TGCTGTTCGACAGCGGAGAAACAGCCGAGGCCACCCGGCTGAAGAGAACCGCCAGAAGAAGATACACCAG
ACGGAAGAACCGGATCTGCTATCTGCAAGAGATCTTCAGCAACGAGATGGCCAAGGTGGACGACAGCTTC
TTCCACAGACTGGAAGAGTCCTTCCTGGTGGAAGAGGATAAGAAGCACGAGCGGCACCCCATCTTCGGCA
ACATCGTGGACGAGGTGGCCTACCACGAGAAGTACCCCACCATCTACCACCTGAGAAAGAAACTGGTGGA
CAGCACCGACAAGGCCGACCTGCGGCTGATCTATCTGGCCCTGGCCCACATGATCAAGTTCCGGGGCCAC
TTCCTGATCGAGGGCGACCTGAACCCCGACAACAGCGACGTGGACAAGCTGTTCATCCAGCTGGTGCAGA
CCTACAACCAGCTGTTCGAGGAAAACCCCATCAACGCCAGCGGCGTGGACGCCAAGGCCATCCTGTCTGC
CAGACTGAGCAAGAGCAGACGGCTGGAAAATCTGATCGCCCAGCTGCCCGGCGAGAAGAAGAATGGCCTG
TTCGGCAACCTGATTGCCCTGAGCCTGGGCCTGACCCCCAACTTCAAGAGCAACTTCGACCTGGCCGAGG
ATGCCAAACTGCAGCTGAGCAAGGACACCTACGACGACGACCTGGACAACCTGCTGGCCCAGATCGGCGA
CCAGTACGCCGACCTGTTTCTGGCCGCCAAGAACCTGTCCGACGCCATCCTGCTGAGCGACATCCTGAGA
GTGAACACCGAGATCACCAAGGCCCCCCTGAGCGCCTCTATGATCAAGAGATACGACGAGCACCACCAGG
ACCTGACCCTGCTGAAAGCTCTCGTGCGGCAGCAGCTGCCTGAGAAGTACAAAGAGATTTTCTTCGACCA
GAGCAAGAACGGCTACGCCGGCTACATCGATGGCGGAGCCAGCCAGGAAGAGTTCTACAAGTTCATCAAG
CCCATCCTGGAAAAGATGGACGGCACCGAGGAACTGCTCGTGAAGCTGAACAGAGAGGACCTGCTGCGGA
AGCAGCGGACCTTCGACAACGGCAGCATCCCCCACCAGATCCACCTGGGAGAGCTGCACGCCATTCTGCG
GCGGCAGGAAGATTTTTACCCATTCCTGAAGGACAACCGGGAAAAGATCGAGAAGATCCTGACCTTCCGC
ATCCCCTACTACGTGGGCCCTCTGGCCAGGGGAAACAGCAGATTCGCCTGGATGACCAGAAAGAGCGAGG
AAACCATCACCCCCTGGAACTTCGAGGAAGTGGTGGACAAGGGCGCCAGCGCCCAGAGCTTCATCGAGCG
GATGACCAACTTCGATAAGAACCTGCCCAACGAGAAGGTGCTGCCCAAGCACAGCCTGCTGTACGAGTAC
TTCACCGTGTACAACGAGCTGACCAAAGTGAAATACGTGACCGAGGGAATGAGAAAGCCCGCCTTCCTGA
GCGGCGAGCAGAAAAAAGCCATCGTGGACCTGCTGTTCAAGACCAACCGGAAAGTGACCGTGAAGCAGCT
GAAAGAGGACTACTTCAAGAAAATCGAGTGCTTCGACTCCGTGGAAATCTCCGGCGTGGAAGATCGGTTC
AACGCCTCCCTGGGCACATACCACGATCTGCTGAAAATTATCAAGGACAAGGACTTCCTGGACAATGAGG
AAAACGAGGACATTCTGGAAGATATCGTGCTGACCCTGACACTGTTTGAGGACAGAGAGATGATCGAGGA
ACGGCTGAAAACCTATGCCCACCTGTTCGACGACAAAGTGATGAAGCAGCTGAAGCGGCGGAGATACACC
GGCTGGGGCAGGCTGAGCCGGAAGCTGATCAACGGCATCCGGGACAAGCAGTCCGGCAAGACAATCCTGG
ATTTCCTGAAGTCCGACGGCTTCGCCAACAGAAACTTCATGCAGCTGATCCACGACGACAGCCTGACCTT
TAAAGAGGACATCCAGAAAGCCCAGGTGTCCGGCCAGGGCGATAGCCTGCACGAGCACATTGCCAATCTG
GCCGGCAGCCCCGCCATTAAGAAGGGCATCCTGCAGACAGTGAAGGTGGTGGACGAGCTCGTGAAAGTGA
TGGGCCGGCACAAGCCCGAGAACATCGTGATCGAAATGGCCAGAGAGAACCAGACCACCCAGAAGGGACA
GAAGAACAGCCGCGAGAGAATGAAGCGGATCGAAGAGGGCATCAAAGAGCTGGGCAGCCAGATCCTGAAA
GAACACCCCGTGGAAAACACCCAGCTGCAGAACGAGAAGCTGTACCTGTACTACCTGCAGAATGGGCGGG
ATATGTACGTGGACCAGGAACTGGACATCAACCGGCTGTCCGACTACGATGTGGACGCTATCGTGCCTCA
GAGCTTTCTGAAGGACGACTCCATCGATAACAAAGTGCTGACTCGGAGCGACAAGAACCGGGGCAAGAGC
GACAACGTGCCCTCCGAAGAGGTCGTGAAGAAGATGAAGAACTACTGGCGCCAGCTGCTGAATGCCAAGC
TGATTACCCAGAGGAAGTTCGACAATCTGACCAAGGCCGAGAGAGGCGGCCTGAGCGAACTGGATAAGGC
CGGCTTCATCAAGAGACAGCTGGTGGAAACCCGGCAGATCACAAAGCACGTGGCACAGATCCTGGACTCC
CGGATGAACACTAAGTACGACGAGAACGACAAACTGATCCGGGAAGTGAAAGTGATCACCCTGAAGTCCA
AGCTGGTGTCCGATTTCCGGAAGGATTTCCAGTTTTACAAAGTGCGCGAGATCAACAACTACCACCACGC
CCACGACGCCTACCTGAACGCCGTCGTGGGAACCGCCCTGATCAAAAAGTACCCTAAGCTGGAAAGCGAG
TTCGTGTACGGCGACTACAAGGTGTACGACGTGCGGAAGATGATCGCCAAGAGCGAGCAGGAAATCGGCA
AGGCTACCGCCAAGTACTTCTTCTACAGCAACATCATGAACTTTTTCAAGACCGAGATTACCCTGGCCAA
CGGCGAGATCCGGAAGCGGCCTCTGATCGAGACAAACGGCGAAACAGGCGAGATCGTGTGGGATAAGGGC
CGGGACTTTGCCACCGTGCGGAAAGTGCTGTCTATGCCCCAAGTGAATATCGTGAAAAAGACCGAGGTGC
AGACAGGCGGCTTCAGCAAAGAGTCTATCCTGCCCAAGAGGAACAGCGACAAGCTGATCGCCAGAAAGAA
GGACTGGGACCCTAAGAAGTACGGCGGCTTCGACAGCCCCACCGTGGCCTATTCTGTGCTGGTGGTGGCC
AAAGTGGAAAAGGGCAAGTCCAAGAAACTGAAGAGTGTGAAAGAGCTGCTGGGGATCACCATCATGGAAA
GAAGCAGCTTCGAGAAGAATCCCATCGACTTTCTGGAAGCCAAGGGCTACAAAGAAGTGAAAAAGGACCT
GATCATCAAGCTGCCTAAGTACTCCCTGTTCGAGCTGGAAAACGGCCGGAAGAGAATGCTGGCCTCTGCC
GGCGAACTGCAGAAGGGAAACGAACTGGCCCTGCCCTCCAAATATGTGAACTTCCTGTACCTGGCCAGCC
ACTATGAGAAGCTGAAGGGCTCCCCCGAGGATAATGAGCAGAAACAGCTGTTTGTGGAACAGCACAAACA
CTACCTGGACGAGATCATCGAGCAGATCAGCGAGTTCTCCAAGAGAGTGATCCTGGCCGACGCTAATCTG
GACAAGGTGCTGAGCGCCTACAACAAGCACAGAGACAAGCCTATCAGAGAGCAGGCCGAGAATATCATCC
ACCTGTTTACCCTGACCAATCTGGGAGCCCCTGCCGCCTTCAAGTACTTTGACACCACCATCGACCGGAA
GAGGTACACCAGCACCAAAGAGGTGCTGGACGCCACCCTGATCCACCAGAGCATCACCGGCCTGTACGAG
ACACGGATCGACCTGTCTCAGCTGGGAGGCGACGGTGGCGGAGGCTCGCCAAAAAAGAAGAGAAAGGTAG
ACCCAAAGAAAAAACGAAAAGTAAGCGGAAGTGAGACCCCAGGTACATCCGAATCAGCAACGCCTGAAAG
CAGCGAGCTGATTAAGGAGAACATGCACATGAAGCTGTACATGGAGGGCACCGTGGACAACCATCACTTC
AAGTGCACATCCGAGGGCGAAGGCAAGCCCTACGAGGGCACCCAGACCATGAGAATCAAGGTGGTCGAGG
GCGGCCCTCTCCCCTTCGCCTTCGACATCCTGGCTACTAGCTTCCTCTACGGCAGCAAGACCTTCATCAA
CCACACCCAGGGCATCCCCGACTTCTTCAAGCAGTCCTTCCCTGAGGGCTTCACATGGGAGAGAGTCACC
ACATACGAAGACGGGGGCGTGCTGACCGCTACCCAGGACACCAGCCTCCAGGACGGCTGCCTCATCTACA
ACGTCAAGATCAGAGGGGTGAACTTCACATCCAACGGCCCTGTGATGCAGAAGAAAACACTCGGCTGGGA
GGCCTTCACCGAGACGCTGTACCCCGCTGACGGCGGCCTGGAAGGCAGAAACGACATGGCCCTGAAGCTC
GTGGGCGGGAGCCATCTGATCGCAAACATCAAGACCACATATAGATCCAAGAAACCCGCTAAGAACCTCA
AGATGCCTGGCGTCTACTATGTGGACTACAGACTGGAAAGAATCAAGGAGGCCAACAACGAGACCTACGT
CGAGCAGCACGAGGTGGCAGTGGCCAGATACTGCGACCTCCCTAGCAAACTGGGGCACAAGCTTAATTAA
GGATCCTGATTGATCGATAGAGCTCGAATTTCCCCGATCGTTCAAACATTTGGCAATAAAGTTTCTTAAG
ATTGAATCCTGTTGCCGGTCTTGCGATGATTATCATATAATTTCTGTTGAATTACGTTAAGCATGTAATA
ATTAACATGTAATGCATGACGTTATTTATGAGATGGGTTTTTATGATTAGAGTCCCGCAATTATACATTT
AATACGCGATAGAAAACAAAATATAGCGCGCAAACTAGGATAAATTATCGCGCGCGGTGTCATCTATGTT
ACTAGATCGGGGTACCGAGCTCGAATTCGTAATCATGTCATAGCTGTTTCCTGTGTGAAATTGTTATCCG
CTCACAATTCCACACAACATACGAGCCGGAAGCATAAAGTGTAAAGCCTGGGGTGCCTAATGAGTGAGCT
AACTCACATTAATTGCGTTGCGCTCACTGCCCGCTTTCCAGTCGGGAAACCTGTCGTGCCAGCTGCATTA
ATGAATCGGCCAACGCGCGGGGAGAGGCGGTTTGCGTATTGGCTAGAGCAGCTTGCCAACATGGTGGAGC
ACGACACTCTCGTCTACTCCAAGAATATCAAAGATACAGTCTCAGAAGACCAAAGGGCTATTGAGACTTT
TCAACAAAGGGTAATATCGGGAAACCTCCTCGGATTCCATTGCCCAGCTATCTGTCACTTCATCAAAAGG
ACAGTAGAAAAGGAAGGTGGCACCTACAAATGCCATCATTGCGATAAAGGAAAGGCTATCGTTCAAGATG
CCTCTGCCGACAGTGGTCCCAAAGATGGACCCCCACCCACGAGGAGCATCGTGGAAAAAGAAGACGTTCC
AACCACGTCTTCAAAGCAAGTGGATTGATGTGAACATGGTGGAGCACGACACTCTCGTCTACTCCAAGAA
TATCAAAGATACAGTCTCAGAAGACCAAAGGGCTATTGAGACTTTTCAACAAAGGGTAATATCGGGAAAC
CTCCTCGGATTCCATTGCCCAGCTATCTGTCACTTCATCAAAAGGACAGTAGAAAAGGAAGGTGGCACCT
ACAAATGCCATCATTGCGATAAAGGAAAGGCTATCGTTCAAGATGCCTCTGCCGACAGTGGTCCCAAAGA
TGGACCCCCACCCACGAGGAGCATCGTGGAAAAAGAAGACGTTCCAACCACGTCTTCAAAGCAAGTGGAT
TGATGTGATATCTCCACTGACGTAAGGGATGACGCACAATCCCACTATCCTTCGCAAGACCCTTCCTCTA
TATAAGGAAGTTCATTTCATTTGGAGAGGACACGCTGAAATCACCAGTCTCTCTCTACAAATCTATCTCT
CTCGAGCTTTCGCAGATCCGGGGGGCAATGAGATATGAAAAAGCCTGAACTCACCGCGACGTCTGTCGAG
AAGTTTCTGATCGAAAAGTTCGACAGCGTCTCCGACCTGATGCAGCTCTCGGAGGGCGAAGAATCTCGTG
CTTTCAGCTTCGATGTAGGAGGGCGTGGATATGTCCTGCGGGTAAATAGCTGCGCCGATGGTTTCTACAA
AGATCGTTATGTTTATCGGCACTTTGCATCGGCCGCGCTCCCGATTCCGGAAGTGCTTGACATTGGGGAG
TTTAGCGAGAGCCTGACCTATTGCATCTCCCGCCGTTCACAGGGTGTCACGTTGCAAGACCTGCCTGAAA
CCGAACTGCCCGCTGTTCTACAACCGGTCGCGGAGGCTATGGATGCGATCGCTGCGGCCGATCTTAGCCA
GACGAGCGGGTTCGGCCCATTCGGACCGCAAGGAATCGGTCAATACACTACATGGCGTGATTTCATATGC
GCGATTGCTGATCCCCATGTGTATCACTGGCAAACTGTGATGGACGACACCGTCAGTGCGTCCGTCGCGC
AGGCTCTCGATGATCTGATGCTTTGGGCCGAGGACTGCCCCGAAGTCCGGCACCTCGTGCACGCGGATTT
CGGCTCCAACAATGTCCTGACGGACAATGGCCGCATAACAGCGGTCATTGACTGGAGCGAGGCGATGTTC
GGGGATTCCCAATACGAGGTCGCCAACATCTTCTTCTGGAGGCCGTGGTTGGCTTGTATGGAGCAGCAGA
CGCGCTACTTCGAGCGGAGGCATCCGGAGCTTGCAGGATCGCCACGACTCCGGGCGTATATGCTCCGCAT
TGGTCTTGACCAACTCTATCAGAGCTTGGTTGACGGCAATTTCGATGATGCAGCTTGGGCGCAGGGTCGA
TGCGACGCAATCGTCCGATCCGGAGCCGGGACTGTCGGGCGTACACAAATCGCCCGCAGAAGCGCGGCCG
TCTGGACCGATGGCTGTGTAGAAGTACTCGCCGATAGTGGAAACCGACGCCCCAGCACTCGTCCGAGGGC
AAAGAAATAGAGTAGATGCCGACCGGGATCTGTCGATCGACAAGCTCGAGTTTCTCCATAATAATGTGTG
AGTAGTTCCCAGATAAGGGAATTAGGGTTCCTATAGGGTTTCGCTCATGTGTTGAGCATATAAGAAACCC
TTAGTATGTATTTGTATTTGTAAAATACTTCTATCAATAAAATTTCTAATTCCTAAAACCAAAATCCAGT
ACTAAAATCCAGATCCCCCGAATTAATTCGGCGTTAATTCAGTACATTAAAAACGTCCGCAATGTGTTAT
TAAGTTGTCTAAGCGTCAATTTGTTTACACCACAATATATCCTGCCACCAGCCAGCCAACAGCTCCCCGA
CCGGCAGCTCGGCACAAAATCACCACTCGATACAGGCAGCCCATCAGTCCGGGACGGCGTCAGCGGGAGA
GCCGTTGTAAGGCGGCAGACTTTGCTCATGTTACCGATGCTATTCGGAAGAACGGCAACTAAGCTGCCGG
GTTTGAAACACGGATGATCTCGCGGAGGGTAGCATGTTGATTGTAACGATGACAGAGCGTTGCTGCCTGT
GATCACCGCGGTTTCAAAATCGGCTCCGTCGATACTATGTTATACGCCAACTTTGAAAACAACTTTGAAA
AAGCTGTTTTCTGGTATTTAAGGTTTTAGAATGCAAGGAACAGTGAATTGGAGTTCGTCTTGTTATAATT
AGCTTCTTGGGGTATCTTTAAATACTGTAGAAAAGAGGAAGGAAATAATAAATGGCTAAAATGAGAATAT
CACCGGAATTGAAAAAACTGATCGAAAAATACCGCTGCGTAAAAGATACGGAAGGAATGTCTCCTGCTAA
GGTATATAAGCTGGTGGGAGAAAATGAAAACCTATATTTAAAAATGACGGACAGCCGGTATAAAGGGACC
ACCTATGATGTGGAACGGGAAAAGGACATGATGCTATGGCTGGAAGGAAAGCTGCCTGTTCCAAAGGTCC
TGCACTTTGAACGGCATGATGGCTGGAGCAATCTGCTCATGAGTGAGGCCGATGGCGTCCTTTGCTCGGA
AGAGTATGAAGATGAACAAAGCCCTGAAAAGATTATCGAGCTGTATGCGGAGTGCATCAGGCTCTTTCAC
TCCATCGACATATCGGATTGTCCCTATACGAATAGCTTAGACAGCCGCTTAGCCGAATTGGATTACTTAC
TGAATAACGATCTGGCCGATGTGGATTGCGAAAACTGGGAAGAAGACACTCCATTTAAAGATCCGCGCGA
GCTGTATGATTTTTTAAAGACGGAAAAGCCCGAAGAGGAACTTGTCTTTTCCCACGGCGACCTGGGAGAC
AGCAACATCTTTGTGAAAGATGGCAAAGTAAGTGGCTTTATTGATCTTGGGAGAAGCGGCAGGGCGGACA
AGTGGTATGACATTGCCTTCTGCGTCCGGTCGATCAGGGAGGATATCGGGGAAGAACAGTATGTCGAGCT
ATTTTTTGACTTACTGGGGATCAAGCCTGATTGGGAGAAAATAAAATATTATATTTTACTGGATGAATTG
TTTTAGTACCTAGAATGCATGACCAAAATCCCTTAACGTGAGTTTTCGTTCCACTGAGCGTCAGACCCCG
TAGAAAAGATCAAAGGATCTTCTTGAGATCCTTTTTTTCTGCGCGTAATCTGCTGCTTGCAAACAAAAAA
ACCACCGCTACCAGCGGTGGTTTGTTTGCCGGATCAAGAGCTACCAACTCTTTTTCCGAAGGTAACTGGC
TTCAGCAGAGCGCAGATACCAAATACTGTCCTTCTAGTGTAGCCGTAGTTAGGCCACCACTTCAAGAACT
CTGTAGCACCGCCTACATACCTCGCTCTGCTAATCCTGTTACCAGTGGCTGCTGCCAGTGGCGATAAGTC
GTGTCTTACCGGGTTGGACTCAAGACGATAGTTACCGGATAAGGCGCAGCGGTCGGGCTGAACGGGGGGT
TCGTGCACACAGCCCAGCTTGGAGCGAACGACCTACACCGAACTGAGATACCTACAGCGTGAGCTATGAG
AAAGCGCCACGCTTCCCGAAGGGAGAAAGGCGGACAGGTATCCGGTAAGCGGCAGGGTCGGAACAGGAGA
GCGCACGAGGGAGCTTCCAGGGGGAAACGCCTGGTATCTTTATAGTCCTGTCGGGTTTCGCCACCTCTGA
CTTGAGCGTCGATTTTTGTGATGCTCGTCAGGGGGGCGGAGCCTATGGAAAAACGCCAGCAACGCGGCCT
TTTTACGGTTCCTGGCCTTTTGCTGGCCTTTTGCTCACATGTTCTTTCCTGCGTTATCCCCTGATTCTGT
GGATAACCGTATTACCGCCTTTGAGTGAGCTGATACCGCTCGCCGCAGCCGAACGACCGAGCGCAGCGAG
TCAGTGAGCGAGGAAGCGGAAGAGCGCCTGATGCGGTATTTTCTCCTTACGCATCTGTGCGGTATTTCAC
ACCGCATATGGTGCACTCTCAGTACAATCTGCTCTGATGCCGCATAGTTAAGCCAGTATACACTCCGCTA
TCGCTACGTGACTGGGTCATGGCTGCGCCCCGACACCCGCCAACACCCGCTGACGCGCCCTGACGGGCTT
GTCTGCTCCCGGCATCCGCTTACAGACAAGCTGTGACCGTCTCCGGGAGCTGCATGTGTCAGAGGTTTTC
ACCGTCATCACCGAAACGCGCGAGGCAGGGTGCCTTGATGTGGGCGCCGGCGGTCGAGTGGCGACGGCGC
GGCTTGTCCGCGCCCTGGTAGATTGCCTGGCCGTAGGCCAGCCATTTTTGAGCGGCCAGCGGCCGCGATA
GGCCGACGCGAAGCGGCGGGGCGTAGGGAGCGCAGCGACCGAAGGGTAGGCGCTTTTTGCAGCTCTTCGG
CTGTGCGCTGGCCAGACAGTTATGCACAGGCCAGGCGGGTTTTAAGAGTTTTAATAAGTTTTAAAGAGTT
TTAGGCGGAAAAATCGCCTTTTTTCTCTTTTATATCAGTCACTTACATGTGTGACCGGTTCCCAATGTAC
GGCTTTGGGTTCCCAATGTACGGGTTCCGGTTCCCAATGTACGGCTTTGGGTTCCCAATGTACGTGCTAT
CCACAGGAAAGAGACCTTTTCGACCTTTTTCCCCTGCTAGGGCAATTTGCCCTAGCATCTGCTCCGTACA
TTAGGAACCGGCGGATGCTTCGCCCTCGATCAGGTTGCGGTAGCGCATGACTAGGATCGGGCCAGCCTGC
CCCGCCTCCTCCTTCAAATCGTACTCCGGCAGGTCATTTGACCCGATCAGCTTGCGCACGGTGAAACAGA
ACTTCTTGAACTCTCCGGCGCTGCCACTGCGTTCGTAGATCGTCTTGAACAACCATCTGGCTTCTGCCTT
GCCTGCGGCGCGGCGTGCCAGGCGGTAGAGAAAACGGCCGATGCCGGGATCGATCAAAAAGTAATCGGGG
TGAACCGTCAGCACGTCCGGGTTCTTGCCTTCTGTGATCTCGCGGTACATCCAATCAGCTAGCTCGATCT
CGATGTACTCCGGCCGCCCGGTTTCGCTCTTTACGATCTTGTAGCGGCTAATCAAGGCTTCACCCTCGGA
TACCGTCACCAGGCGGCCGTTCTTGGCCTTCTTCGTACGCTGCATGGCAACGTGCGTGGTGTTTAACCGA
ATGCAGGTTTCTACCAGGTCGTCTTTCTGCTTTCCGCCATCGGCTCGCCGGCAGAACTTGAGTACGTCCG
CAACGTGTGGACGGAACACGCGGCCGGGCTTGTCTCCCTTCCCTTCCCGGTATCGGTTCATGGATTCGGT
TAGATGGGAAACCGCCATCAGTACCAGGTCGTAATCCCACACACTGGCCATGCCGGCCGGCCCTGCGGAA
ACCTCTACGTGCCCGTCTGGAAGCTCGTAGCGGATCACCTCGCCAGCTCGTCGGTCACGCTTCGACAGAC
GGAAAACGGCCACGTCCATGATGCTGCGACTATCGCGGGTGCCCACGTCATAGAGCATCGGAACGAAAAA
ATCTGGTTGCTCGTCGCCCTTGGGCGGCTTCCTAATCGACGGCGCACCGGCTGCCGGCGGTTGCCGGGAT
TCTTTGCGGATTCGATCAGCGGCCGCTTGCCACGATTCACCGGGGCGTGCTTCTGCCTCGATGCGTTGCC
GCTGGGCGGCCTGCGCGGCCTTCAACTTCTCCACCAGGTCATCACCCAGCGCCGCGCCGATTTGTACCGG
GCCGGATGGTTTGCGACCGCTCACGCCGATTCCTCGGGCTTGGGGGTTCCAGTGCCATTGCAGGGCCGGC
AGGCAACCCAGCCGCTTACGCCTGGCCAACCGCCCGTTCCTCCACACATGGGGCATTCCACGGCGTCGGT
GCCTGGTTGTTCTTGATTTTCCATGCCGCCTCCTTTAGCCGCTAAAATTCATCTACTCATTTATTCATTT
GCTCATTTACTCTGGTAGCTGCGCGATGTATTCAGATAGCAGCTCGGTAATGGTCTTGCCTTGGCGTACC
GCGTACATCTTCAGCTTGGTGTGATCCTCCGCCGGCAACTGAAAGTTGACCCGCTTCATGGCTGGCGTGT
CTGCCAGGCTGGCCAACGTTGCAGCCTTGCTGCTGCGTGCGCTCGGACGGCCGGCACTTAGCGTGTTTGT
GCTTTTGCTCATTTTCTCTTTACCTCATTAACTCAAATGAGTTTTGATTTAATTTCAGCGGCCAGCGCCT
GGACCTCGCGGGCAGCGTCGCCCTCGGGTTCTGATTCAAGAACGGTTGTGCCGGCGGCGGCAGTGCCTGG
GTAGCTCACGCGCTGCGTGATACGGGACTCAAGAATGGGCAGCTCGTACCCGGCCAGCGCCTCGGCAACC
TCACCGCCGATGCGCGTGCCTTTGATCGCCCGCGACACGACAAAGGCCGCTTGTAGCCTTCCATCCGTGA
CCTCAATGCGCTGCTTAACCAGCTCCACCAGGTCGGCGGTGGCCCATATGTCGTAAGGGCTTGGCTGCAC
CGGAATCAGCACGAAGTCGGCTGCCTTGATCGCGGACACAGCCAAGTCCGCCGCCTGGGGCGCTCCGTCG
ATCACTACGAAGTCGCGCCGGCCGATGGCCTTCACGTCGCGGTCAATCGTCGGGCGGTCGATGCCGACAA
CGGTTAGCGGTTGATCTTCCCGCACGGCCGCCCAATCGCGGGCACTGCCCTGGGGATCGGAATCGACTAA
CAGAACATCGGCCCCGGCGAGTTGCAGGGCGCGGGCTAGATGGGTTGCGATGGTCGTCTTGCCTGACCCG
CCTTTCTGGTTAAGTACAGCGATAACCTTCATGCGTTCCCCTTGCGTATTTGTTTATTTACTCATCGCAT
CATATACGCAGCGACCGCATGACGCAAGCTGTTTTACTCAAATACACATCACCTTTTTAGACGGCGGCGC
TCGGTTTCTTCAGCGGCCAAGCTGGCCGGCCAGGCCGCCAGCTTGGCATCAGACAAACCGGCCAGGATTT
CATGCAGCCGCACGGTTGAGACGTGCGCGGGCGGCTCGAACACGTACCCGGCCGCGATCATCTCCGCCTC
GATCTCTTCGGTAATGAAAAACGGTTCGTCCTGGCCGTCCTGGTGCGGTTTCATGCTTGTTCCTCTTGGC
GTTCATTCTCGGCGGCCGCCAGGGCGTCGGCCTCGGTCAATGCGTCCTCACGGAAGGCACCGCGCCGCCT
GGCCTCGGTGGGCGTCACTTCCTCGCTGCGCTCAAGTGCGCGGTACAGGGTCGAGCGATGCACGCCAAGC
AGTGCAGCCGCCTCTTTCACGGTGCGGCCTTCCTGGTCGATCAGCTCGCGGGCGTGCGCGATCTGTGCCG
GGGTGAGGGTAGGGCGGGGGCCAAACTTCACGCCTCGGGCCTTGGCGGCCTCGCGCCCGCTCCGGGTGCG
GTCGATGATTAGGGAACGCTCGAACTCGGCAATGCCGGCGAACACGGTCAACACCATGCGGCCGGCCGGC
GTGGTGGTGTCGGCCCACGGCTCTGCCAGGCTACGCAGGCCCGCGCCGGCCTCCTGGATGCGCTCGGCAA
TGTCCAGTAGGTCGCGGGTGCTGCGGGCCAGGCGGTCTAGCCTGGTCACTGTCACAACGTCGCCAGGGCG
TAGGTGGTCAAGCATCCTGGCCAGCTCCGGGCGGTCGCGCCTGGTGCCGGTGATCTTCTCGGAAAACAGC
TTGGTGCAGCCGGCCGCGTGCAGTTCGGCCCGTTGGTTGGTCAAGTCCTGGTCGTCGGTGCTGACGCGGG
CATAGCCCAGCAGGCCAGCGGCGGCGCTCTTGTTCATGGCGTAATGTCTCCGGTTCTAGTCGCAAGTATT
CTACTTTATGCGACTAAAACACGCGACAAGAAAACGCCAGGAAAAGGGCAGGGCGGCAGCCTGTCGCGTA
ACTTAGGACTTGTGCGACATGTCGTTTTCAGAAGACGGCTGCACTGAACGTCAGAAGCCGACTGCACTAT
AGCAGCGGAGGGGTTGGATCAAAGTACTTTGATCCCGAGGGGAACCCTGTGGTTGGCATGCACATACAAA
TGGACGAACGGATAAACCTTTTCACGCCCTTTTAAATATCCGATTATTCTAATAAACGCTCTTTTCTCTT
AGGTTTACCCGCCAATATATCCTGTCAAACACTGATAGTTTAAACTGAAGGCGGGAAACGACAATCTGAT
CCAAGCTCAAGCTGCTCTAGCATTCGCCATTCAGGCTGCGCAACTGTTGGGAAGGGCGATCGGTGCGGGC
CTCTTCGCTATTACGCCAGCTGGCGAAAGGGGGATGTGCTGCAAGGCGATTAAGTTGGGTAACGCCAGGG
TTTTCCCAGTCACGACGTTGTAAAACGACGGCCAGTGCCA
Features (pLannotate 1.2.2; 29 found; start..end, strand, type, name):
     72..440     +  CDS            HST (fragment): HSTC_ARATH - Also known as HPT2, VTE2-2. Experimental evidence at protein level: Swiss-Prot protein existence level 1. Involved in the synthesis of plastoquinone-9. Can use both homogentisic acid and 2,5-dihydroxyphenylacetic acid gamma-lactone as prenyl acceptors, and solanesyl diphosphate > farnesyl diphosphate > geranylgeranyl diphosphate >> phytyl diphosphate as prenyl donors. Do not catalyze the decardoxylation of homogentisate uncoupled from prenylation. From Arabidopsis thaliana (Mouse-ear cress).
    592..675     +  CDS            HST (fragment): HSTC_ARATH - Also known as HPT2, VTE2-2. Experimental evidence at protein level: Swiss-Prot protein existence level 1. Involved in the synthesis of plastoquinone-9. Can use both homogentisic acid and 2,5-dihydroxyphenylacetic acid gamma-lactone as prenyl acceptors, and solanesyl diphosphate > farnesyl diphosphate > geranylgeranyl diphosphate >> phytyl diphosphate as prenyl donors. Do not catalyze the decardoxylation of homogentisate uncoupled from prenylation. From Arabidopsis thaliana (Mouse-ear cress).
    941..1015    +  CDS            HST (fragment): HSTC_ARATH - Also known as HPT2, VTE2-2. Experimental evidence at protein level: Swiss-Prot protein existence level 1. Involved in the synthesis of plastoquinone-9. Can use both homogentisic acid and 2,5-dihydroxyphenylacetic acid gamma-lactone as prenyl acceptors, and solanesyl diphosphate > farnesyl diphosphate > geranylgeranyl diphosphate >> phytyl diphosphate as prenyl donors. Do not catalyze the decardoxylation of homogentisate uncoupled from prenylation. From Arabidopsis thaliana (Mouse-ear cress).
   1718..2872    +  CDS            sssIM: MTSI_SPISQ - Also known as mssSI. Protein inferred from homology: Swiss-Prot protein existence level 3. This de-novo methylase methylates completely and exclusively CG residues in Spiroplasma strain MQ-1 DNA. From Spiroplasma monobiae (strain ATCC 33825 / MQ-1).
   3119..3139    +  CDS            SV40 NLS: nuclear localization signal of SV40 (simian virus 40) large T antigen
   3140..7243    +  CDS            Cas9: Cas9 (Csn1) endonuclease from the Streptococcus pyogenes Type II CRISPR/Cas system generates RNA-guided double strand breaks in DNA
   7259..7279    +  CDS            SV40 NLS: nuclear localization signal of SV40 (simian virus 40) large T antigen
   7352..8050    +  CDS            TagBFP: monomeric blue fluorescent protein mammalian codon-optimized
   8086..8338    +  terminator     NOS terminator: nopaline synthase terminator and poly(A) signal
   8340..8358    -  misc_feature   MCS (fragment): pUC18/19 multiple cloning site
   8389..8411    -  protein_bind   lac operator (fragment): The lac repressor binds to the lac operator to inhibit transcription in E. coli. This inhibition can be relieved by adding lactose or isopropyl-β-D-thiogalactopyranoside (IPTG). lac repressor encoded by lacI
   8415..8445    -  promoter       lac promoter: promoter for the E. coli lac operon
   8460..8481    -  protein_bind   CAP binding site: CAP binding activates transcription in the presence of cAMP. E. coli catabolite activator protein
   8494..8582    -  CDS            lacI (fragment): lac repressor; lacI; The lac repressor binds to the lac operator to inhibit transcription in E. coli. This inhibition can be relieved by adding lactose or isopropyl-β-D-thiogalactopyranoside (IPTG).
   8672..9348    +  promoter       CaMV 35S promoter (enhanced): cauliflower mosaic virus 35S promoter with a duplicated enhancer region
   9415..10440   +  CDS            HygR: hygromycin B phosphotransferase confers resistance to hygromycin
  10481..10655   +  polyA_signal   CaMV poly(A) signal: cauliflower mosaic virus polyadenylation signal
  10733..10757   -  misc_feature   LB T-DNA repeat: left border repeat from nopaline C58 T-DNA
  11182..11976   +  CDS            KanR: aminoglycoside phosphotransferase; aphA-3; confers resistance to kanamycin
  12063..12651   +  rep_origin     ori: high-copy-number ColE1/pMB1/pBR322/pUC origin of replication
  12837..12977   -  misc_feature   bom: basis of mobility region from pBR322
  13079..13118   -  CDS            rop (fragment): Rop protein, which maintains plasmids at low copy number; rop
  13321..13515   -  rep_origin     pVS1 oriV: origin of replication for the Pseudomonas plasmid pVS1 (Heeb et al., 2000)
  13581..14654   -  CDS            pVS1 RepA: replication protein from the Pseudomonas plasmid pVS1 (Heeb et al., 2000)
  15083..15712   -  CDS            pVS1 StaA: stability protein from the Pseudomonas plasmid pVS1 (Heeb et al., 2000)
  16272..16673   -  CDS            Y4CG_SINFN (fragment): Protein inferred from homology: Swiss-Prot protein existence level 3. From Sinorhizobium fredii (strain NBRC 101917 / NGR234).
  17013..17037   -  misc_feature   RB T-DNA repeat: right border repeat from nopaline C58 T-DNA
  17103..17257   -  CDS            lacZα (fragment): LacZα fragment of β-galactosidase; lacZ fragment
  17260..29      -  misc_feature   MCS (fragment) (across the origin): pUC18/19 multiple cloning site
