[The description below was written by a language model from this plasmid's Addgene catalogue record and pLannotate feature annotations shown in this document.]
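Description:
MQ1v-dCas9-BFP (M39) is a 17.3 kb plant binary vector built on pCAMBIA1300 for Agrobacterium-mediated T-DNA delivery of a CRISPR-based DNA methylation editor into Arabidopsis. The backbone carries a ColE1/pBR322-type origin with the bom mobilisation region for high-copy propagation in E. coli. It also carries the pVS1 oriV, RepA and StaA functions that allow replication and stable maintenance in Agrobacterium. Bacterial selection is by kanamycin (aphA-3). Between the nopaline-type right and left T-DNA border repeats sits the pCAMBIA plant selection cassette, a hygromycin phosphotransferase gene driven by the enhanced CaMV 35S promoter and ended by the CaMV poly(A) signal. Remnants of the pUC-derived lacZα/MCS region flank the inserted expression unit.

The payload is a single fusion gene listed as RPS5A-MQ1v-XTEN80-NLS-dCas9-2xNLS-XTEN16-BFP. The RPS5A promoter is not annotated as such. The region upstream of the coding sequence instead matches fragments of an Arabidopsis HST gene, which probably reflects neighbouring genomic sequence carried in the promoter fragment. The open reading frame begins with a variant of the Spiroplasma MQ1 (M.SssI-type) methyltransferase, an enzyme that methylates CG sites de novo. This is joined through a long XTEN linker and an SV40 NLS to Streptococcus pyogenes Cas9, which the catalogue describes as the nuclease-dead form. Further nuclear localisation signal(s), a short XTEN linker and TagBFP follow for fluorescent monitoring of expression, and the NOS terminator closes the unit. The specific mutations defining MQ1v and dCas9 are not given. No guide RNA cassette is annotated, so targeting guides presumably have to be provided separately or cloned in. The construct is intended for directing CG methylation to chosen genomic loci in plants.
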