Addgene plasmid #239485: MQ1v-dCas9-BFP (M39)
Purpose: Encodes a CRISPR/dCas9-based fusion protein designed for targeted DNA methylation.
Depositing lab: Jian-Kang Zhu. Depositing organization: Southern University of Science and Technology. Publication: Versatile molecular tools enabling customizable DNA methylation editing in Arabidopsis. He L, Yao Y, You Y, Wei X, Ma Y, Yuan W, Lang Z, Zhu JK. Nat Commun. 2025 Dec 6. doi: 10.1038/s41467-025-66933-z. PubMed 41353342.
Backbone
  Vector backbone: pCAMBIA1300
  Vector type: Plant Expression, CRISPR
Growth in bacteria
  Bacterial resistance: Kanamycin, 50 μg/mL
  Growth temperature: 37°C
  Growth strain: DH5alpha
  Copy number: High Copy
Gene/Insert
  Gene/Insert name: RPS5A-MQ1v-XTEN80-NLS-dCas9-2xNLS-XTEN16-BFP
  Species: A. thaliana (mustard weed), Synthetic
Terms and licenses: Academic/Nonprofit Terms; Industry Terms: Not Available to Industry
How to cite: MQ1v-dCas9-BFP (M39) was a gift from Jian-Kang Zhu (Addgene plasmid # 239485 ; http://n2t.net/addgene:239485 ; RRID:Addgene_239485)
